Addgene plasmid #72061: Dscam1_7.27.23 EC10-AP-His
Purpose: Expresses the 10 N-terminal extracellular domains of the Dscam, isoform 7.27.23 protein, C-terminally fused to alkaline phosphatase + 6X histidine tag.
Depositing lab: Woj Wojtowicz. Depositing organization: University of California, Berkeley. Publication: An extracellular biochemical screen reveals that FLRTs and Unc5s mediate neuronal subtype recognition in the retina. Visser JJ, Cheng Y, Perry SC, Chastain AB, Parsa B, Masri SS, Ray TA, Kay JN, Wojtowicz WM. Elife. 2015 Dec 3;4. pii: e08149. doi: 10.7554/eLife.08149. PubMed 26633812.
Backbone
  Vector backbone: pCMVi-SV40ori
  Vector type: Mammalian Expression
Growth in bacteria
  Bacterial resistance: Ampicillin, 100 μg/mL
  Growth temperature: 37°C
  Growth strain: DH5alpha
  Copy number: High Copy
Gene/Insert
  Gene/Insert name: Dscam1_7.27.23 (alt names: Down syndrome cell adhesion molecule1, isoform 7.27.23; 43Bc; Dsm; Neu1; p270; NCBI gene ID 35652; Reference sequence AF260530.1)
  Species: D. melanogaster (fly)
  Insert size (bp): 3009
  Promoter: CMV
  Tag / fusion protein: AP-His (C terminal on backbone)
  Cloning method: Restriction Enzyme; 5′ cloning site NotI (not destroyed); 3′ cloning site SpeI (not destroyed)
  Sequencing primers: 5′ GTCAGAGGTAACTCCCGTTGC; 3′ GAGGTTCTTGGCGGCTGTC
Terms and licenses: Academic/Nonprofit Terms; Industry Terms: Not Available to Industry
Depositor comments: This transcript contains altrenative exons 4.7, 6.27 and 9.23.
How to cite: Dscam1_7.27.23 EC10-AP-His was a gift from Woj Wojtowicz (Addgene plasmid # 72061 ; http://n2t.net/addgene:72061 ; RRID:Addgene_72061)
