[The description below was written by a language model from this plasmid's Addgene catalogue record and pLannotate feature annotations shown in this document.]
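Description:
Dscam1_7.27.23 EC10-AP-His is a mammalian expression plasmid built on the pCMVi-SV40ori backbone that produces a soluble, tagged ectodomain fragment of Drosophila melanogaster Dscam1 (Down syndrome cell adhesion molecule 1). The roughly 3 kb insert, cloned between NotI and SpeI sites that both remain intact, encodes the ten N-terminal extracellular domains of one specific splice isoform, carrying alternative exons 4.7, 6.27 and 9.23. It is fused at its C terminus to a backbone-encoded alkaline phosphatase followed by a 6X histidine tag. The feature table annotates the phosphatase as the human placental secreted form (SEAP). It does not annotate the Dscam1 insert itself or the His tag, although the unannotated gap between the intron and SEAP matches the expected insert position.

Transcription is driven by the human CMV immediate early enhancer and promoter followed by CMV intron A, an arrangement commonly used to boost expression, and is terminated by an SV40 polyadenylation signal. A separate SV40 enhancer/early promoter region, which includes the SV40 origin named in the backbone, would permit episomal amplification in cells that supply large T antigen. In bacteria the plasmid is maintained at high copy through a ColE1/pUC-type origin with ampicillin selection via β-lactamase. An f1 origin and fragments of rop, bom and lacZα are backbone remnants.

The AP moiety gives an enzymatic readout for detecting binding, and the His tag allows capture or purification. This fits the associated work, an extracellular biochemical screen for receptor–ligand interactions. The record does not state the specific role this fly protein played in that screen.
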