Features (pLannotate 1.2.2; 13 found; start..end, strand, type, name):
     65..448     +  enhancer       CMV enhancer: human cytomegalovirus immediate early enhancer
    450..649     +  promoter       CMV promoter: human cytomegalovirus (CMV) immediate early promoter
    788..1613    +  intron         CMV intron A: human cytomegalovirus intron A (Chapman et al., 1991)
   4718..6169    +  CDS            SEAP: secreted alkaline phosphatase from human placenta The natural enzyme has a C-terminal transmembrane sequence that is replaced by a GPI anchor.
   6228..6349    +  polyA_signal   SV40 poly(A) signal: SV40 polyadenylation signal
   6558..7146    -  rep_origin     ori: high-copy-number ColE1/pMB1/pBR322/pUC origin of replication
   7317..8177    -  CDS            AmpR: β-lactamase; bla; confers resistance to ampicillin, carbenicillin, and related antibiotics
   8178..8282    -  promoter       AmpR promoter: bla
   8377..8412    +  CDS            rop (fragment): Rop protein, which maintains plasmids at low copy number; rop
   8435..8764    +  promoter       SV40 promoter: SV40 enhancer and early promoter
   8887..8986    +  misc_feature   bom (fragment): basis of mobility region from pBR322
   9014..9442    -  rep_origin     f1 ori (sequence partly withheld): f1 bacteriophage origin of replication; arrow indicates direction of (+) strand synthesis
   9446..39      -  CDS            lacZα (fragment) (across the origin): LacZα fragment of β-galactosidase; lacZ fragment
>Addgene plasmid #72061 | Dscam1_7.27.23 EC10-AP-His | addgene full sequence | sequence record 232935 | Addgene NGS Result
TTTCCCAGTCACGACGTTGTAAAACGACGGCCAGTGAATTGTCGAGGTCTCGACGGTATCGATTGACATT
GATTATTGACTAGCTAGTTATTAATAGTAATCAATTACGGGGTCATTAGTTCATAGCCCATATATGGAGT
TCCGCGTTACATAACTTACGGTAAATGGCCCGCCTGGCTGACCGCCCAACGACCCCCGCCCATTGACGTC
AATAATGACGTATGTTCCCATAGTAACGCCAATAGGGACTTTCCATTGACGTCAATGGGTGGAGTATTTA
CGGTAAACTGCCCACTTGGCAGTACATCAAGTGTATCATATGCCAAGTCCGCCCCCTATTGACGTCAATG
ACGGTAAATGGCCCGCCTGGCATTATGCCCAGTACATGACCTTACGGGACTTTCCTACTTGGCAGTACAT
CTACGTATTAGTCATCGCTATTACCATGGTGATGCGGTTTTGGCAGTACACCAATGGGCGTGGATAGCGG
TTTGACTCACGGGGATTTCCAAGTCTCCACCCCATTGACGTCAATGGGAGTTTGTTTTGGCACCAAAATC
AACGGGACTTTCCAAAATGTCGTAATAACCCCGCCCCGTTGACGCAAATGGGCGGTAGGCGTGTACGGTG
GGAGGTCTATATAAGCAGAGCTCGTTTAGTGAACCGTCAGATCGCCTGGAGACGCCATCCACGCTGTTTT
GACCTCCATAGAAGACACCGGGACCGATCCAGCCTCCGCGGCCGGGAACGGTGCATTGGAACGCGGATTC
CCCGTGCCAAGAGTGACGTAAGTACCGCCTATAGACTCTATAGGCACACCCCTTTGGCTCTTATGCATGC
TATACTGTTTTTGGCTTGGGGCCTATACACCCCCGCTTCCATATGCTATAGGTGATGGTATAGCTTAGCC
TATAGGTGTGGGTTATTGACCATTATTGACCACTCCCCTATTGGTGACGATACTTTCCATTACTAATCCA
TAACATGGCTCTTTGCCACAACTATCTCTATTGGCTATATGCCAATACTCTGTCCTTCAGAGACTGACAC
GGACTCTGTATTTTTACAGGATGGGGTCCCATTTATTATTTACAAATTCACATATACAACAACGCCGTCC
CCCGTGCCCGCAGTTTTTATTAAACATAGCGTGGGATCTCCACGCGAATCTCGGGTACGTGTTCCGGACA
TGGGCTCTTCTCCGGTAGCGGCGGAGCTTCCACATCCGAGCCCTGGTCCCATGCCTCCAGCGGCTCATGG
TCGCTCGGCAGCTCCTTGCTCCTAACAGTGGAGGCCAGACTTAGGCACAGCACAATGCCCACCACCACCA
GTGTGCCGCACAAGGCCGTGGCGGTAGGGTATGTGTCTGAAAATGAGCTCGGAGATTGGGCTCGCACCGC
TGACGCAGATGGAAGACTTAAGGCAGCGGCAGAAGAAGATGCAGGCAGCTGAGTTGTTGTATTCTGATAA
GAGTCAGAGGTAACTCCCGTTGCGGTGCTGTTAACGGTGGAGGGCAGTGTAGTCTGAGCAGTACTCGTTG
CTGCCGCGCGCGCCACCAGACATAATAGCTGACAGACTAACAGACTGTTCCTTTCCATGGGTCTTTTCTG
CAGAAGCTTGAATTCTCGAGGATCCGCGGCCGCTACTGCCAACTTCACACAACCCGCTCAGCGGAAACAC
GGCATACGAAATGAATATGCCCAACGAACGCCTCAAATGGCTAATGCTGTTCGCAGCTGTTGCCCTCATT
GCTTGTGGTAGTCAGACCCTAGCTGCCAATCCCCCAGATGCCGACCAAAAAGGACCCGTCTTCCTCAAGG
AACCCACCAACCGCATTGACTTCTCCAACTCCACGGGCGCAGAGATCGAGTGCAAGGCCAGCGGCAATCC
CATGCCCGAGATTATTTGGATCAGGAGCGACGGTACCGCCGTGGGTGATGTGCCCGGATTGCGTCAGATC
TCATCCGACGGCAAGCTGGTCTTCCCTCCCTTCCGCGCCGAGGACTACCGCCAGGAGGTCCATGCCCAGG
TGTACGCCTGCCTGGCCCGCAACCAGTTCGGATCCATTATCTCCCGGGACGTCCATGTGCGAGCCGTTGT
CAATCAGTTCTATGAGGCGGAGATTATGACCGAGTATGTTATCAGGGGTAATGCTGCCGTTCTGAAGTGT
TCCATCCCGTCGTTCGTGGCTGATTTTGTTCGAGTTGAGTCCTGGATCGATGATGAGGGCAATGTCTTGT
CCTTTTCGGACAATTACGATGGAAAGTATCTGGTATTGCCCTCTGGAGAGCTGCACATCCGTGAGGTTGG
ACCCGAGGACGGATACAAGAGCTACCAGTGCCGAACCAAACATCGTCTGACCGGAGAAACCCGATTAAGT
GCCACAAAAGGACGATTGGTCATCACAGAACCTGTGGGCAGTGTTGCGCCTAAGATCAGCGTAGAAAATC
GTCTGAAAAATGCAGAGGCTCGAATTGGTTCCACCTTCACCCTCTTTTGCCCTGGTCAAGCCTATCCAGT
ACCCTTCTTTAGATGGTACAAGTTCATCGAAGGAACAACCCGTAAACAAGCTGTGGTGCTAAATGACCGT
GTGAAGCAGGTCTCTGGTACTCTCATTATTAAGGACGCAGTAGTCGAGGACTCCGGAAAATACCTGTGCG
TGGTGAACAATTCCGTGGGAGGCGAAAGCGTTGAGACTGTGCTTACCGTCACTGCCCCCCTATCCGCTAA
GATCGATCCTCCCACACAGACAGTTGACTTCGGACGCCCCGCCGTATTCACTTGCCAGTACACTGGAAAT
CCCATCAAGACCGTTAGCTGGATGAAGGACGGCAAGGCTATCGGACACAGCGAACCCGTGCTGCGCATCG
AATCCGTGAAGAAGGAGGACAAGGGCATGTACCAGTGCTTCGTAAGAAACGACCAGGAATCGGCGGAGGC
GAGTGCTGAGCTGAAGCTCGGAGGCCGTTTCGATCCCCCCGTCATCCGACAGGCCTTCCAGGAAGAGACC
ATGGAACCCGGACCAAGTGTATTCCTCAAGTGCGTCGCCGGCGGAAACCCCACGCCCGAAATTTCCTGGG
AACTCGACGGCAAGAAAATCGCCAACAACGATCGCTATCAGGTCGGACAGTATGTGACGGTCAACGGAGA
TGTGGTTTCCTATCTGAACATAACCTCGGTCCACGCCAACGATGGCGGTCTCTACAAGTGCATAGCCAAG
AGCAAAGTGGGCGTGGCCGAACACTCGGCCAAGTTGAATGTATATGGACTGCCCTACATCCGGCAAATGG
AGAAGAAGGCAATTGTTGCTGGAGAAACCCTGATTGTCACATGTCCTGTAGCTGGATACCCCATCGATTC
GATTGTCTGGGAGCGAGATAACCGTGCCCTGCCCATCAACCGCAAACAGAAGGTCTTCCCCAACGGAACG
CTGATTATCGAGAATGTGGAACGGAACTCAGACCAAGCGACCTACACTTGCGTTGCCAAGAATCAGGAAG
GATACTCTGCTCGAGGATCTCTGGAAGTGCAAGTCATGGTTCCTCCTAAAATCACTCCCTTCACCTTCGG
CGATGAACCTACCAATGTGGAGGATTCGGTTTCGGTGACCTGCTTGATCTCCAGCGGAGACCTACCCATC
GACATAGAGTGGCTATTTAATGACTACGGGATTAGCTCCTTCTCCGGGATGACCGTTTATAGAGGAGGAA
AGAGAACGAGCATGCTGACCATAGACAATGTCCATGCTCGCCACGCGGGCAAATATAGTTGTCGAGCGAG
AAATCATGCGTCTGCGGTTAATTTCACAACCGAGTTGATTGTGAATGTACCTCCCAGATGGATCCTCGAG
CCCACCGATAAGGCCTTCGCCCAGGGATCCGATGCCAAGGTTGAATGCAAGGCTGATGGCTTCCCCAAAC
CCCAAGTTACATGGAAGAAAGCAGTTGGCGACACCCCCGGAGAGTACAAGGATCTAAAGAAGAGCGACAA
CATCCGCGTGGAAGAGGGCACTCTGCATGTCGACAACATCCAAAAGACCAACGAGGGCTACTATCTGTGC
GAGGCTATCAATGGAATAGGCTCCGGCCTCTCGGCTGTGATTATGATCAGCGTTCAGGCCCCTCCAGAGT
TCACGGAGAAGCTGCGCAACCAGACCGCCCGACGAGGAGAACCCGCCGTACTCCAGTGCGAGGCGAAGGG
CGAGAAGCCCATTGGCATCTTGTGGAACATGAACAACATGCGACTGGACCCAAAGAACGACAATCGGTAC
ACCATTCGTGAGGAGATCCTTTCCACCGGAGTTATGTCCAGTCTGTCGATCAAGCGCACCGAGAGATCCG
ACTCCGCCCTATTCACCTGTGTCGCCACTAATGCCTTTGGATCCGATGACGCCAGCATAAATATGATTGT
CCAGGAAGTTCCGGAGATGCCATATGCTTTGAAGGTACTCGACAAATCCGGACGTTCCGTGCAGCTGAGC
TGGGCGCAACCCTACGATGGCAACTCCCCTCTGGACAGGTACATCATTGAGTTTAAGCGTTCTCGTGCCT
CCTGGAGCGAAATTGATCGCGTCATCGTGCCCGGACACACCACAGAAGCCCAAGTGCAGAAGCTCAGCCC
CGCCACCACCTACAACATTCGCATCGTGGCCGAAAACGCCATCGGCACATCCCAATCCTCTGAAGCGGTC
ACTATCATCACTAGTGGATCTTCCGGAATCATCCCAGTTGAGGAGGAGAACCCGGACTTCTGGAACCGCG
AGGCAGCCGAGGCCCTGGGTGCCGCCAAGAAGCTGCAGCCTGCACAGACAGCCGCCAAGAACCTCATCAT
CTTCCTGGGCGATGGGATGGGGGTGTCTACGGTGACAGCTGCCAGGATCCTAAAAGGGCAGAAGAAGGAC
AAACTGGGGCCTGAGATACCCCTGGCCATGGACCGCTTCCCATATGTGGCTCTGTCCAAGACATACAATG
TAGACAAACATGTGCCAGACAGTGGAGCCACAGCCACGGCCTACCTGTGCGGGGTCAAGGGCAACTTCCA
GACCATTGGCTTGAGTGCAGCCGCCCGCTTTAACCAGTGCAACACGACACGCGGCAACGAGGTCATCTCC
GTGATGAATCGGGCCAAGAAAGCAGGGAAGTCAGTGGGAGTGGTAACCACCACACGAGTGCAGCACGCCT
CGCCAGCCGGCACCTACGCCCACACGGTGAACCGCAACTGGTACTCGGACGCCGACGTGCCTGCCTCGGC
CCGCCAGGAGGGGTGCCAGGACATCGCTACGCAGCTCATCTCCAACATGGACATTGACGTGATCCTAGGT
GGAGGCCGAAAGTACATGTTTCGCATGGGAACCCCAGACCCTGAGTACCCAGATGACTACAGCCAAGGTG
GGACCAGGCTGGACGGGAAGAATCTGGTGCAGGAATGGCTGGCGAAGCGCCAGGGTGCCCGGTATGTGTG
GAACCGCACTGAGCTCATGCAGGCTTCCCTGGACCCGTCTGTGACCCATCTCATGGGTCTCTTTGAGCCT
GGAGACATGAAATACGAGATCCACCGAGACTCCACACTGGACCCCTCCCTGATGGAGATGACAGAGGCTG
CCCTGCGCCTGCTGAGCAGGAACCCCCGCGGCTTCTTCCTCTTCGTGGAGGGTGGTCGCATCGACCATGG
TCATCATGAAAGCAGGGCTTACCGGGCACTGACTGAGACGATCATGTTCGACGACGCCATTGAGAGGGCG
GGCCAGCTCACCAGCGAGGAGGACACGCTGAGCCTCGTCACTGCCGACCACTCCCACGTCTTCTCCTTCG
GAGGCTACCCCCTGCGAGGGAGCTCCATCTTCGGGCTGGCCCCTGGCAAGGCCCGGGACAGGAAGGCCTA
CACGGTCCTCCTATACGGAAACGGTCCAGGCTATGTGCTCAAGGACGGCGCCCGGCCGGATGTTACCGAG
AGCGAGAGCGGGAGCCCCGAGTATCGGCAGCAGTCAGCAGTGCCCCTGGACGAAGAGACCCACGCAGGCG
AGGACGTGGCGGTGTTCGCGCGCGGCCCGCAGGCGCACCTGGTTCACGGCGTGCAGGAGCAGACCTTCAT
AGCGCACGTCATGGCCTTCGCCGCCTGCCTGGAGCCCTACACCGCCTGCGACCTGGCGCCCCCCGCCGGC
ACCACCGACGCCGCGCACCCGGGTCATCATCACCATCACCATTAATCTAGAGATCTTATTAAAGCAGAAC
TTGTTTATTGCAGCTTATAATGGTTACAAATAAAGCAATAGCATCACAAATTTCACAAATAAAGCATTTT
TTTCACTGCATTCTAGTTGTGGTTTGTCCAAACTCATCAATGTATCTTATCATGTCTGGTCGACTCTAGC
TAGACTCTTCCGCTTCCTCGCTCACTGACTCGCTGCGCTCGGTCGTTCGGCTGCGGCGAGCGGTATCAGC
TCACTCAAAGGCGGTAATACGGTTATCCACAGAATCAGGGGATAACGCAGGAAAGAACATGTGAGCAAAA
GGCCAGCAAAAGGCCAGGAACCGTAAAAAGGCCGCGTTGCTGGCGTTTTTCCATAGGCTCCGCCCCCCTG
ACGAGCATCACAAAAATCGACGCTCAAGTCAGAGGTGGCGAAACCCGACAGGACTATAAAGATACCAGGC
GTTTCCCCCTGGAAGCTCCCTCGTGCGCTCTCCTGTTCCGACCCTGCCGCTTACCGGATACCTGTCCGCC
TTTCTCCCTTCGGGAAGCGTGGCGCTTTCTCATAGCTCACGCTGTAGGTATCTCAGTTCGGTGTAGGTCG
TTCGCTCCAAGCTGGGCTGTGTGCACGAACCCCCCGTTCAGCCCGACCGCTGCGCCTTATCCGGTAACTA
TCGTCTTGAGTCCAACCCGGTAAGACACGACTTATCGCCACTGGCAGCAGCCACTGGTAACAGGATTAGC
AGAGCGAGGTATGTAGGCGGTGCTACAGAGTTCTTGAAGTGGTGGCCTAACTACGGCTACACTAGAAGAA
CAGTATTTGGTATCTGCGCTCTGCTGAAGCCAGTTACCTTCGGAAAAAGAGTTGGTAGCTCTTGATCCGG
CAAACAAACCACCGCTGGTAGCGGTGGTTTTTTTGTTTGCAAGCAGCAGATTACGCGCAGAAAAAAAGGA
TCTCAAGAAGATCCTTTGATCTTTTCTACGGGGTCTGACGCTCAGTGGAACGAAAACTCACGTTAAGGGA
TTTTGGTCATGAGATTATCAAAAAGGATCTTCACCTAGATCCTTTTAAATTAAAAATGAAGTTTTAAATC
AATCTAAAGTATATATGAGTAAACTTGGTCTGACAGTTACCAATGCTTAATCAGTGAGGCACCTATCTCA
GCGATCTGTCTATTTCGTTCATCCATAGTTGCCTGACTCCCCGTCGTGTAGATAACTACGATACGGGAGG
GCTTACCATCTGGCCCCAGTGCTGCAATGATACCGCGAGACCCACGCTCACCGGCTCCAGATTTATCAGC
AATAAACCAGCCAGCCGGAAGGGCCGAGCGCAGAAGTGGTCCTGCAACTTTATCCGCCTCCATCCAGTCT
ATTAATTGTTGCCGGGAAGCTAGAGTAAGTAGTTCGCCAGTTAATAGTTTGCGCAACGTTGTTGCCATTG
CTACAGGCATCGTGGTGTCACGCTCGTCGTTTGGTATGGCTTCATTCAGCTCCGGTTCCCAACGATCAAG
GCGAGTTACATGATCCCCCATGTTGTGCAAAAAAGCGGTTAGCTCCTTCGGTCCTCCGATCGTTGTCAGA
AGTAAGTTGGCCGCAGTGTTATCACTCATGGTTATGGCAGCACTGCATAATTCTCTTACTGTCATGCCAT
CCGTAAGATGCTTTTCTGTGACTGGTGAGTACTCAACCAAGTCATTCTGAGAATAGTGTATGCGGCGACC
GAGTTGCTCTTGCCCGGCGTCAATACGGGATAATACCGCGCCACATAGCAGAACTTTAAAAGTGCTCATC
ATTGGAAAACGTTCTTCGGGGCGAAAACTCTCAAGGATCTTACCGCTGTTGAGATCCAGTTCGATGTAAC
CCACTCGTGCACCCAACTGATCTTCAGCATCTTTTACTTTCACCAGCGTTTCTGGGTGAGCAAAAACAGG
AAGGCAAAATGCCGCAAAAAAGGGAATAAGGGCGACACGGAAATGTTGAATACTCATACTCTTCCTTTTT
CAATATTATTGAAGCATTTATCAGGGTTATTGTCTCATGAGCGGATACATATTTGAATGTATTTAGAAAA
ATAAACAAATAGGGGTTCCGCGCACATTTCCCCGAAAAGTGCCACCTGACGTCTAAGAAACCATTATTAT
CATGACATTAACCTATAAAAATAGGCGTATCACGAGGCCCTTTCGTCTCGCGCGTTTCGGTGATGACGGT
GAAAACCTCTGACACATGCAGCTCCCGGAGGAATGTGTGTCAGTTAGGGTGTGGAAAGTCCCCAGGCTCC
CCAGCAGGCAGAAGTATGCAAAGCATGCATCTCAATTAGTCAGCAACCAGGTGTGGAAAGTCCCCAGGCT
CCCCAGCAGGCAGAAGTATGCAAAGCATGCATCTCAATTAGTCAGCAACCATAGTCCCGCCCCTAACTCC
GCCCATCCCGCCCCTAACTCCGCCCAGTTCCGCCCATTCTCCGCCCCATGGCTGACTAATTTTTTTTATT
TATGCAGAGGCCGAGGCCGCCTCTGCCTCTGAGCTATTCCAGAAGTAGTGAGGAGGCTTTTTTGGAGGCC
TAGGCTTTTGCAAAAAGCTCCCGGGAGCTTGTATATCCATTTTCGTCCCGGAGACGGTCACAGCTTGTCT
GTAAGCGGATGCCGGGAGCAGACAAGCCCGTCAGGGCGCGTCAGCGGGTGTTGGCGGGTGTCGGGGCTGG
CTTAACTATGCGGCATCAGAGCAGATTGTACTGAGAGTGCACCATATGCGGTGTGAAATACCGCACAGAT
GCGTAAGGAGAAAATACCGCATCAGGAAATTGTAAGCGTTAATATTTTGTTAAAATTCGCGTTAAATTTT
TGTTAAATCAGCTCATTTTTTAACCAATAGGCCGAAATCGGCAAAATCCCTTATAAATCAAAAGAATAGA
CCGAGATAGGGT
[37 nt withheld, positions 9113-9149]
AAAGAACGTGGACTCCAACGTCAAAGG
[49 nt withheld, positions 9177-9225]
T
[91 nt withheld, positions 9227-9317]
G
[124 nt withheld, positions 9319-9442]
CCATTCGCCATTCAGGCTGCGCAACTGTTGGGAAGGGCGATCGGTGCGGGCCTCTTCGCTATTACGCCAG
CTGGCGAAAGGGGGATGTGCTGCAAGGCGATTAAGTTGGGTAACGCCAGGGT
