>Addgene plasmid #72061 | Dscam1_7.27.23 EC10-AP-His | addgene partial sequence | sequence record 137737 | pMRB101-F 5'-aagatgcaggcagctgagtt-3'
ACGGTGGAGGGCAGTGTAGTCTGAGCAGTACTCGTTGCTGCCGCGCGCGCCACCAGACATAATAGCTGAC
AGACTAACAGACTGTTCCTTTCCATGGGTCTTTTCTGCAGAAGCTTGAATTCTCGAGGATCCGCGGCCGC
TACTGCCAACTTCACACAACCCGCTCAGCGGAAACACGGCATACGAAATGAATATGCCCAACGAACGCCT
CAAATGGCTAATGCTGTTCGCAGCTGTTGCCCTCATTGCTTGTGGTAGTCAGACCCTAGCTGCCAATCCC
CCAGATGCCGACCAAAAAGGACCCGTCTTCCTCAAGGAACCCACCAACCGCATTGACTTCTCCAACTCCA
CGGGCGCAGAGATCGAGTGCAAGGCCAGCGGCAATCCCATGCCCGAGATTATTTGGATCAGGAGCGACGG
TACCGCCGTGGGTGATGTGCCCGGATTGCGTCAGATCTCATCCGACGGCAAGCTGGTCTTCCCTCCCTTC
CGCGCCGAGGACTACCGCCAGGAGGTCCATGCCCAGGTGTACGCCTGCC
