>Addgene plasmid #72061 | Dscam1_7.27.23 EC10-AP-His | addgene partial sequence | sequence record 137738 | SV40pA-R 5'-GAAATTTGTGATGCTATTGC-3'
ATAAGATCTCTAGATTAATGGTGATGGTGATGATGACCCGGGTGCGCGGCGTCGGTGGTGCCGGCGGGGG
GCGCCAGGTCGCAGGCGGTGTAGGGCTCCAGGCAGGCGGCGAAGGCCATGACGTGCGCTATGAAGGTCTG
CTCCTGCACGCCGTGAACCAGGTGCGCCTGCGGGCCGCGCGCGAACACCGCCACGTCCTCGCCTGCGTGG
GTCTCTTCGTCCAGGGGCACTGCTGACTGCTGCCGATACTCGGGGCTCCCGCTCTCGCTCTCGGTAACAT
CCGGCCGGGCGCCGTCCTTGAGCACATAGCCTGGACCGTTTCCGTATAGGAGGACCGTGTAGGCCTTCCT
GTCCCGGGCCTTGCCAGGGGCCAGCCCGAAGATGGAGCTCCCTCGCAGGGGGTAGCCTCCGAAGGAGAAG
ACGTGGGAGTGGTCGGCAGTGACGAGGCTCAGCGTGTCCTCCTCGCTGGTGAGCTGGCCCGCCCTCTCAA
TGGCGTCGTCGAACATGATCGTCTCAGTCAGTGCCCGGTAAGCCCTGCTTTCATGATGACCATGGTCGAT
GCGACCACCCTCCACGAAGAGGAAGAAGCCGCGGGGGTTCCTGCTCAGCAGGCGCAGGGCAGCCTCTGTC
ATCTCCATCAGGGAGGGGTCCAGTGTGGAGTCTCGGTGGATCTCGTATTTCATGTCTCCAGGCTCAAAGA
GACCCATGAGATGGGTCACAGACGGGTCCAGGGAAGCCTGCATGAGCTCAGTGCGGTTCCACACATACCG
GGCACCCTGGCGCTTCGCCAGCCATTCCTGCACCAGATTCTTCCCGTCCAGCCTGGTCCCACCTTGGCTG
TAGTCATCTGG
